>Addgene plasmid #30688 | pBS-F1-ACG | depositor partial sequence | sequence record 14173 | Author sequence
GGTACCCGCCCATATGCTTGCCCTGTCGAGTCCTGTGACCGCCGCTTCAGTCGTTCTGACACCCTCACCC
AGCACATCCGGATCCACACCGGCCAGAAGCCCTTCCAGTGTCGCATCTGCATGCGTAACTTCAGTCGCTC
CAGCCACCTGACCACCCACATCAGGACCCACACAGGCGAGAAGCCTTTTGCATGCGACATTTGTGGGAGG
AAGTTTGCCAGGAGTGATGAACGCAAGAGGCATACCAAAATCCATACAGGTGAAAAGTAATCTAGA
