>Addgene plasmid #30688 | pBS-F1-ACG | addgene partial sequence | sequence record 36333 | T7 5'-TAATACGACTCACTATAGGG-3'
TCGAGTCCTGTGACCGCCGCTTCAGTCGTTCTGACACCCTCACCCAGCACATCCGGATCCACACCGGCCA
GAAGCCCTTCCAGTGTCGCATCTGCATGCGTAACTTCAGTCGCTCCAGCCACCTGACCACCCACATCAGG
ACCCACACAGGCGAGAAGCCTTTTGCATGCGACATTTGTGGGAGGAAGTTTGCCAGGAGTGATGAACGCA
AGAGGCATACCAAAATCCATACAGGTGAAAAGTAATCTAGAGCGGCCGCCACCGCGGTGGAGCTCCAGCT
TTTGTTCCCTTTAGTGAGGGTTAATTGCGCGCTTGGCGTAATCATGGTCATAGCTGTTTCCTGTGTGAAA
TTGTTATCCGCTCACAATTCCACACAACATACGAGCCGGAAGCATAAAGTGTAAAGCCTGGGGTGCCTAA
TGAGTGAGCTAACTCACATTAATTGCGTTGCGCTCACTGCCCGCTTTCCAGTCGGGAAACCTGTCGTGCC
AGCTGCATTAATGAATCGGCCAACGCGCGGGGAGAGGCGGTTTGCGTATTGGGCGCTCTTCCGCTTCCTC
GCTCACTGACTCGCTGCGCTCGGTCGTTCGGCTGCGGCGAGCGGTATCAGCTCACTCAAAGGCGGTAATA
CGGTTATCCACAGAATCAGGGGATAACGCAGGAAAGAACATGTGAGCAAAA
