[The description below was written by a language model from this plasmid's Addgene catalogue record.]
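Description:
pBS-F1-ACG is a bacterial cloning vector built on pBlueScript II SK(+), a high-copy phagemid-type plasmid of about 2.9 kb that is maintained in standard E. coli cloning strains under ampicillin selection. The record gives no feature table, so individual backbone elements are not itemised. pBluescript vectors conventionally carry a pUC-type origin, an f1 origin, the AmpR gene, and a polylinker flanked by T7 and T3 promoter and primer sites. This fits the listing of T7 and T3 as the sequencing primers for this plasmid.

The payload is a 276 bp insert named "F1 ACG", cloned between KpnI and XbaI sites that both remain intact, so the fragment can be excised or transferred by restriction digestion. The record does not describe the insert further. The name and the associated work on modularly assembled zinc-finger nucleases in zebrafish suggest that it encodes a zinc-finger module for the finger 1 position of an array, with specificity for the DNA triplet ACG. That reading is an inference from the name, not an explicit statement in the record. No promoter for expression of the insert, epitope tag, reporter or nuclease domain is recorded, which suggests an archival or donor plasmid and not an expression construct.

The plasmid most likely serves as one component of a finger-module archive. Individual fingers of defined triplet specificity would be retrieved from such a set and combined into multi-finger arrays. These arrays would then be moved into separate nuclease expression vectors for targeted gene disruption in zebrafish.
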