Addgene plasmid #30688: pBS-F1-ACG
Depositing lab: Nathan Lawson & Scot Wolfe. Depositing organization: University of Massachusetts, Worcester. Publication: Evaluation and application of modularly assembled zinc-finger nucleases in zebrafish. Zhu C, Smith T, McNulty J, Rayla AL, Lakshmanan A, Siekmann AF, Buffardi M, Meng X, Shin J, Padmanabhan A, Cifuentes D, Giraldez AJ, Look AT, Epstein JA, Lawson ND, Wolfe SA. Development. 2011 Oct;138(20):4555-64. 10.1242/dev.066779 PubMed 21937602.
Backbone
  Vector backbone: pBlueScript II SK(+)
  Backbone size w/o insert (bp): 2877
  Vector type: Cloning vector
Growth in bacteria
  Bacterial resistance: Ampicillin, 100 μg/mL
  Growth temperature: 37°C
  Growth strain: DH5alpha
  Growth instructions: XL1Blue
  Copy number: High Copy
Gene/Insert
  Gene/Insert name: F1 ACG
  Insert size (bp): 276
  Cloning method: Restriction Enzyme; 5′ cloning site KpnI (not destroyed); 3′ cloning site XbalI (not destroyed)
  Sequencing primers: 5′ T7; 3′ T3
Terms and licenses: Academic/Nonprofit Terms; Industry Terms: Not Available to Industry
How to cite: pBS-F1-ACG was a gift from Nathan Lawson & Scot Wolfe (Addgene plasmid # 30688 ; http://n2t.net/addgene:30688 ; RRID:Addgene_30688)
